Addgene plasmid #168330: pTL96
Purpose: pGBKT7 yeast two-hybrid plasmid
Depositing lab: Sophien Kamoun. Depositing organization: Sainsbury Laboratory, Norwich. Publication: A single amino acid polymorphism in a conserved effector of the multihost blast fungus pathogen expands host-target binding spectrum. Bentham AR, Petit-Houdenot Y, Win J, Chuma I, Terauchi R, Banfield MJ, Kamoun S, Langner T. PLoS Pathog. 2021 Nov 10;17(11):e1009957. doi: 10.1371/journal.ppat.1009957. eCollection 2021 Nov. PubMed 34758051.
Backbone
  Vector backbone: pGBKT7
  Vector type: Yeast Expression
Growth in bacteria
  Bacterial resistance: Kanamycin, 50 μg/mL
  Growth temperature: 37°C
  Growth strain: DH5alpha
  Copy number: High Copy
Gene/Insert
  Gene/Insert name: Si514802027
  Species: Setaria italica
  Cloning method: Unknown
Terms and licenses: Academic/Nonprofit Terms; Industry Terms: Not Available to Industry
How to cite: pTL96 was a gift from Sophien Kamoun (Addgene plasmid # 168330 ; http://n2t.net/addgene:168330 ; RRID:Addgene_168330)
