[The description below was written by a language model from this plasmid's Addgene catalogue record and pLannotate feature annotations shown in this document.]
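Description:
pTL96 is a yeast two-hybrid bait plasmid built on the pGBKT7 backbone, a yeast expression shuttle vector of about 7.5 kb. It replicates in E. coli from a high-copy ColE1/pUC-type origin and is selected there with kanamycin through a Tn5 NeoR/KanR gene driven by the AmpR (bla) promoter. In Saccharomyces cerevisiae it is maintained episomally by the 2μ origin and selected by tryptophan prototrophy through the TRP1 marker with its own promoter. An f1 origin is also present, along with short remnants of lac, rop, bom and poly(A) elements that appear to be backbone leftovers rather than functional parts.

The expression cassette uses the yeast ADH1 promoter to drive the GAL4 DNA-binding domain, followed downstream by the insert and closed by T7 and ADH1 terminators. A T7 promoter sits between the GAL4 domain and the insert, an arrangement that in this backbone allows in vitro transcription of the insert alone. The insert is catalogued as Si514802027 from Setaria italica (foxtail millet). The automated annotation matches a roughly 230 bp stretch of it to an Arabidopsis HIPP47 heavy-metal-binding protein by homology, suggesting the insert encodes a heavy-metal-associated domain or protein of that family, although the record does not state this explicitly, nor the cloning method.

As a GAL4 DNA-binding-domain fusion, the Setaria protein would be tested against activation-domain prey fusions, with interaction reconstituting GAL4 activity at reporter genes. The associated publication concerns host-target binding by a conserved blast fungus effector, consistent with use of this plasmid to test effector binding to a candidate host protein.
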