Features (pLannotate 1.2.2; 24 found; start..end, strand, type, name):
     30..734     +  promoter       ADH1 promoter: S. cerevisiae ADH1; promoter for alcohol dehydrogenase 1
    762..1202    +  CDS            GAL4 DNA binding domain: DNA binding domain of the GAL4 transcriptional activator; Saccharomyces cerevisiae GAL4 (truncated)
   1213..1231    +  promoter       T7 promoter: promoter for bacteriophage T7 RNA polymerase
   1320..1547    +  CDS            HIPP47 (fragment): HIP47_ARATH - Protein inferred from homology: Swiss-Prot protein existence level 3. Heavy-metal-binding protein. From Arabidopsis thaliana (Mouse-ear cress).
   1583..1630    +  terminator     T7 terminator: transcription terminator for bacteriophage T7 RNA polymerase
   1657..1844    +  terminator     ADH1 terminator: S. cerevisiae ADH1; transcription terminator for the S. cerevisiae alcohol dehydrogenase 1 (ADH1) gene
   1892..1908    -  protein_bind   lac operator: The lac repressor binds to the lac operator to inhibit transcription in E. coli. This inhibition can be relieved by adding lactose or isopropyl-β-D-thiogalactopyranoside (IPTG). lac repressor encoded by lacI
   1916..1946    -  promoter       lac promoter: promoter for the E. coli lac operon
   1961..1982    -  protein_bind   CAP binding site: CAP binding activates transcription in the presence of cAMP. E. coli catabolite activator protein
   1995..2087    -  CDS            lacI (fragment): lac repressor; lacI; The lac repressor binds to the lac operator to inhibit transcription in E. coli. This inhibition can be relieved by adding lactose or isopropyl-β-D-thiogalactopyranoside (IPTG).
   2270..2858    -  rep_origin     ori: high-copy-number ColE1/pMB1/pBR322/pUC origin of replication
   3080..3096    +  polyA_signal   bGH poly(A) signal (fragment): bovine growth hormone polyadenylation signal
   3187..3234    -  polyA_signal   HSV TK poly(A) signal: herpes simplex virus thymidine kinase polyadenylation signal (Cole and Stacy, 1985)
   3293..3445    -  CDS            ble (fragment): BLE_KLEPN - Experimental evidence at protein level: Swiss-Prot protein existence level 1. Binding protein with a strong affinity to the bleomycin family of antibiotics. Binds to CL990; an antimitotic-antibiotic compound. From Klebsiella pneumoniae.
   3466..4260    -  CDS            NeoR/KanR: aminoglycoside phosphotransferase from Tn5; aph(3')-II (or nptII); confers resistance to neomycin, kanamycin, and G418 (Geneticin®)
   4261..4365    -  promoter       AmpR promoter: bla
   4392..5734    -  rep_origin     2μ ori: yeast 2μ plasmid origin of replication
   5802..5837    +  CDS            rop (fragment): Rop protein, which maintains plasmids at low copy number; rop
   5939..5988    +  misc_feature   bom (fragment): basis of mobility region from pBR322
   6127..6274    +  promoter       TRP1 promoter: S. cerevisiae TRP1
   6275..6949    +  CDS            TRP1: phosphoribosylanthranilate isomerase, required for tryptophan biosynthesis; S. cerevisiae TRP1; yeast auxotrophic marker
   7000..7051    +  misc_feature   bom (fragment): basis of mobility region from pBR322
   7079..7507    -  rep_origin     f1 ori (sequence partly withheld): f1 bacteriophage origin of replication; arrow indicates direction of (+) strand synthesis
   7511..29      -  CDS            lacZα (fragment) (across the origin): LacZα fragment of β-galactosidase; lacZ fragment
>Addgene plasmid #168330 | pTL96 | addgene full sequence | sequence record 349005 | Addgene NGS Result
CGGTGCGGGCCTCTTCGCTATTACGCCAGATCCTTTTGTTGTTTCCGGGTGTACAATATGGACTTCCTCT
TTTCTGGCAACCAAACCCATACATCGGGATTCCTATAATACCTTCGTTGGTCTCCCTAACATGTAGGTGG
CGGAGGGGAGATATACAATAGAACAGATACCAGACAAGACATAATGGGCTAAACAAGACTACACCAATTA
CACTGCCTCATTGATGGTGGTACATAACGAACTAATACTGTAGCCCTAGACTTGATAGCCATCATCATAT
CGAAGTTTCACTACCCTTTTTCCATTTGCCATCTATTGAAGTAATAATAGGCGCATGCAACTTCTTTTCT
TTTTTTTTCTTTTCTCTCTCCCCCGTTGTTGTCTCACCATATCCGCAATGACAAAAAAATGATGGAAGAC
ACTAAAGGAAAAAATTAACGACAAAGACAGCACCAACAGATGTCGTTGTTCCAGAGCTGATGAGGGGTAT
CTCGAAGCACACGAAACTTTTTCCTTCCTTCATTCACGCACACTACTCTCTAATGAGCAACGGTATACGG
CCTTCCTTCCAGTTACTTGAATTTGAAATAAAAAAAAGTTTGCTGTCTTGCTATCAAGTATAAATAGACC
TGCAATTATTAATCTTTTGTTTCCTCGTCATTGTTCTCGTTCCCTTTCTTCCTTGTTTCTTTTTCTGCAC
AATATTTCAAGCTATACCAAGCATACAATCAACTCCAAGCTTGAAGCAAGCCTCCTGAAAGATGAAGCTA
CTGTCTTCTATCGAACAAGCATGCGATATTTGCCGACTTAAAAAGCTCAAGTGCTCCAAAGAAAAACCGA
AGTGCGCCAAGTGTCTGAAGAACAACTGGGAGTGTCGCTACTCTCCCAAAACCAAAAGGTCTCCGCTGAC
TAGGGCACATCTGACAGAAGTGGAATCAAGGCTAGAAAGACTGGAACAGCTATTTCTACTGATTTTTCCT
CGAGAAGACCTTGACATGATTTTGAAAATGGATTCTTTACAGGATATAAAAGCATTGTTAACAGGATTAT
TTGTACAAGATAATGTGAATAAAGATGCCGTCACAGATAGATTGGCTTCAGTGGAGACTGATATGCCTCT
AACATTGAGACAGCATAGAATAAGTGCGACATCATCATCGGAAGAGAGTAGTAACAAAGGTCAAAGACAG
TTGACTGTATCGCCGGAATTTGTAATACGACTCACTATAGGGCGAGCCGCCATCATGGAGGAGCAGAAGC
TGATCTCAGAGGAGGACCTGCATATGGCCATGGAGGCCGAATTCAAACAGAAAATTGTGATTAAAGTGAG
CATGAGCAGCGAAAAAAGCCGCAGCAAAGCCATGGAACTGGTGGCCCGTGCCGATGGTGTGAGCAGCATG
GGTGTGACCGGTAATGGCAAAGATCAGCTGGAAGTGGTGGGTGATGGTGTGGATACCGTGTGCCTGGTGA
AATGCCTGCGCAAAAAACTGGGCCATGCCGATATCCTGAAGGTGGAAGAAGTTAAGGACAAAAAACCGGA
AGAGAAAAAATAAGGATCCGTCGACCTGCAGCGGCCGCATAACTAGCATAACCCCTTGGGGCCTCTAAAC
GGGTCTTGAGGGGTTTTTTGCGCGCTTGCAGCCAAGCTAATTCCGGGCGAATTTCTTATGATTTATGATT
TTTATTATTAAATAAGTTATAAAAAAAATAAGTGTATACAAATTTTAAAGTGACTCTTAGGTTTTAAAAC
GAAAATTCTTATTCTTGAGTAACTCTTTCCTGTAGGTCAGGTTGCTTTCTCAGGTATAGCATGAGGTCGC
TCTTATTGACCACACCTCTACCGGCATGCAAGCTTGGCGTAATCATGGTCATAGCTGTTTCCTGTGTGAA
ATTGTTATCCGCTCACAATTCCACACAACATACGAGCCGGAAGCATAAAGTGTAAAGCCTGGGGTGCCTA
ATGAGTGAGCTAACTCACATTAATTGCGTTGCGCTCACTGCCCGCTTTCCAGTCGGGAAACCTGTCGTGC
CAGCTGCATTAATGAATCGGCCAACGCGCGGGGAGAGGCGGTTTGCGTATTGGGCGCTCTTCCGCTTCCT
CGCTCACTGACTCGCTGCGCTCGGTCGTTCGGCTGCGGCGAGCGGTATCAGCTCACTCAAAGGCGGTAAT
ACGGTTATCCACAGAATCAGGGGATAACGCAGGAAAGAACATGTGAGCAAAAGGCCAGCAAAAGGCCAGG
AACCGTAAAAAGGCCGCGTTGCTGGCGTTTTTCCATAGGCTCCGCCCCCCTGACGAGCATCACAAAAATC
GACGCTCAAGTCAGAGGTGGCGAAACCCGACAGGACTATAAAGATACCAGGCGTTTCCCCCTGGAAGCTC
CCTCGTGCGCTCTCCTGTTCCGACCCTGCCGCTTACCGGATACCTGTCCGCCTTTCTCCCTTCGGGAAGC
GTGGCGCTTTCTCATAGCTCACGCTGTAGGTATCTCAGTTCGGTGTAGGTCGTTCGCTCCAAGCTGGGCT
GTGTGCACGAACCCCCCGTTCAGCCCGACCGCTGCGCCTTATCCGGTAACTATCGTCTTGAGTCCAACCC
GGTAAGACACGACTTATCGCCACTGGCAGCAGCCACTGGTAACAGGATTAGCAGAGCGAGGTATGTAGGC
GGTGCTACAGAGTTCTTGAAGTGGTGGCCTAACTACGGCTACACTAGAAGAACAGTATTTGGTATCTGCG
CTCTGCTGAAGCCAGTTACCTTCGGAAAAAGAGTTGGTAGCTCTTGATCCGGCAAACAAACCACCGCTGG
TAGCGGTGGTTTTTTTGTTTGCAAGCAGCAGATTACGCGCAGAAAAAAAGGATCTCAAGAAGATCCTTTG
ATCTTTTCTACGGGGTCTGACGCTCAGTGGAACGAAAACTCACGTTAAGGGATTTTGGTCATGAGATTAT
CAAAAAGGATCTTCACCTAGATCCTTTTAAATTAAAAATGAAGTTTTAAATCAATCTAAAGTATATATGA
GTAACCTGAGGCTATGGCAGGGCCTGCCGCCCCGACGTTGGCTGCGAGCCCTGGGCCTTCACCCGAACTT
GGGGGGTGGGGTGGGGAAAAGGAAGAAACGCGGGCGTATTGGCCCCAATGGGGTCTCGGTGGGGTATCGA
CAGAGTGCCAGCCCTGGGACCGAACCCCGCGTTTATGAACAAACGACCCAACACCGTGCGTTTTATTCTG
TCTTTTTATTGCCGTCATAGCGCGGGTTCCTTCCGGTATTGTCTCCTTCCGTGTTTCAGTTAGCCTCCCC
CTAGGGTGGGCGAAGAACTCCAGCATGAGATCCCCGCGCTGGAGGATCATCCAGCCGGCGTCCCGGAAAA
CGATTCCGAAGCCCAACCTTTCATAGAAGGCGGCGGTGGAATCGAAATCTCGTGATGGCAGGTTGGGCGT
CGCTTGGTCGGTCATTTCGAACCCCAGAGTCCCGCTCAGAAGAACTCGTCAAGAAGGCGATAGAAGGCGA
TGCGCTGCGAATCGGGAGCGGCGATACCGTAAAGCACGAGGAAGCGGTCAGCCCATTCGCCGCCAAGCTC
TTCAGCAATATCACGGGTAGCCAACGCTATGTCCTGATAGCGGTCCGCCACACCCAGCCGGCCACAGTCG
ATGAATCCAGAAAAGCGGCCATTTTCCACCATGATATTCGGCAAGCAGGCATCGCCATGAGTCACGACGA
GATCCTCGCCGTCGGGCATGCTCGCCTTGAGCCTGGCGAACAGTTCGGCTGGCGCGAGCCCCTGATGCTC
TTCGTCCAGATCATCCTGATCGACAAGACCGGCTTCCATCCGAGTACGTGCTCGCTCGATGCGATGTTTC
GCTTGGTGGTCGAATGGGCAGGTAGCCGGATCAAGCGTATGCAGCCGCCGCATTGCATCAGCCATGATGG
ATACTTTCTCGGCAGGAGCAAGGTGAGATGACAGGAGATCCTGCCCCGGCACTTCGCCCAATAGCAGCCA
GTCCCTTCCCGCTTCAGTGACAACGTCGAGCACAGCTGCGCAAGGAACGCCCGTCGTGGCCAGCCACGAT
AGCCGCGCTGCCTCGTCTTGCAGTTCATTCAGGGCACCGGACAGGTCGGTCTTGACAAAAAGAACCGGGC
GCCCCTGCGCTGACAGCCGGAACACGGCGGCATCAGAGCAGCCGATTGTCTGTTGTGCCCAGTCATAGCC
GAATAGCCTCTCCACCCAAGCGGCCGGAGAACCTGCGTGCAATCCATCTTGTTCAATCATACTCTTCCTT
TTTCAATATTATTGAAGCATTTATCAGGGTTATTGTCTCATGAGCGGATACATATTTGAATGTATTTAGA
AAAATAAACAAATAGGGGTTCCGCGCACATTTCCCCGAAAAGTGCCACCTGAACGAAGCATCTGTGCTTC
ATTTTGTAGAACAAAAATGCAACGCGAGAGCGCTAATTTTTCAAACAAAGAATCTGAGCTGCATTTTTAC
AGAACAGAAATGCAACGCGAAAGCGCTATTTTACCAACGAAGAATCTGTGCTTCATTTTTGTAAAACAAA
AATGCAACGCGAGAGCGCTAATTTTTCAAACAAAGAATCTGAGCTGCATTTTTACAGAACAGAAATGCAA
CGCGAGAGCGCTATTTTACCAACAAAGAATCTATACTTCTTTTTTGTTCTACAAAAATGCATCCCGAGAG
CGCTATTTTTCTAACAAAGCATCTTAGATTACTTTTTTTCTCCTTTGTGCGCTCTATAATGCAGTCTCTT
GATAACTTTTTGCACTGTAGGTCCGTTAAGGTTAGAAGAAGGCTACTTTGGTGTCTATTTTCTCTTCCAT
AAAAAAAGCCTGACTCCACTTCCCGCGTTTACTGATTACTAGCGAAGCTGCGGGTGCATTTTTTCAAGAT
AAAGGCATCCCCGATTATATTCTATACCGATGTGGATTGCGCATACTTTGTGAACAGAAAGTGATAGCGT
TGATGATTCTTCATTGGTCAGAAAATTATGAACGGTTTCTTCTATTTTGTCTCTATATACTACGTATAGG
AAATGTTTACATTTTCGTATTGTTTTCGATTCACTCTATGAATAGTTCTTACTACAATTTTTTTGTCTAA
AGAGTAATACTAGAGATAAACATAAAAAATGTAGAGGTCGAGTTTAGATGCAAGTTCAAGGAGCGAAAGG
TGGATGGGTAGGTTATATAGGGATATAGCACAGAGATATATAGCAAAGAGATACTTTTGAGCAATGTTTG
TGGAAGCGGTATTCGCAATATTTTAGTAGCTCGTTACAGTCCGGTGCGTTTTTGGTTTTTTGAAAGTGCG
TCTTCAGAGCGCTTTTGGTTTTCAAAAGCGCTCTGAAGTTCCTATACTTTCTAGAGAATAGGAACTTCGG
AATAGGAACTTCAAAGCGTTTCCGAAAACGAGCGCTTCCGAAAATGCAACGCGAGCTGCGCACATACAGC
TCACTGTTCACGTCGCACCTATATCTGCGTGTTGCCTGTATATATATATACATGAGAAGAACGGCATAGT
GCGTGTTTATGCTTAAATGCGTACTTATATGCGTCTATTTATGTAGGATGAAAGGTAGTCTAGTACCTCC
TGTGATATTATCCCATTCCATGCGGGGTATCGTATGCTTCCTTCAGCACTACCCTTTAGCTGTTCTATAT
GCTGCCACTCCTCAATTGGATTAGTCTCATCCTTCAATGCTATCATTTCCTTTGATATTGGATCATACTA
AGAAACCATTATTATCATGACATTAACCTATAAAAATAGGCGTATCACGAGGCCCTTTCGTCTCGCGCGT
TTCGGTGATGACGGTGAAAACCTCTGACACATGCAGCTCCCGGAGACGGTCACAGCTTGTCTGTAAGCGG
ATGCCGGGAGCAGACAAGCCCGTCAGGGCGCGTCAGCGGGTGTTGGCGGGTGTCGGGGCTGGCTTAACTA
TGCGGCATCAGAGCAGATTGTACTGAGAGTGCACCATAGATCAACGACATTACTATATATATAATATAGG
AAGCATTTAATAGAACAGCATCGTAATATATGTGTACTTTGCAGTTATGACGCCAGATGGCAGTAGTGGA
AGATATTCTTTATTGAAAAATAGCTTGTCACCTTACGTACAATCTTGATCCGGAGCTTTTCTTTTTTTGC
CGATTAAGAATTAATTCGGTCGAAAAAAGAAAAGGAGAGGGCCAAGAGGGAGGGCATTGGTGACTATTGA
GCACGTGAGTATACGTGATTAAGCACACAAAGGCAGCTTGGAGTATGTCTGTTATTAATTTCACAGGTAG
TTCTGGTCCATTGGTGAAAGTTTGCGGCTTGCAGAGCACAGAGGCCGCAGAATGTGCTCTAGATTCCGAT
GCTGACTTGCTGGGTATTATATGTGTGCCCAATAGAAAGAGAACAATTGACCCGGTTATTGCAAGGAAAA
TTTCAAGTCTTGTAAAAGCATATAAAAATAGTTCAGGCACTCCGAAATACTTGGTTGGCGTGTTTCGTAA
TCAACCTAAGGAGGATGTTTTGGCTCTGGTCAATGATTACGGCATTGATATCGTCCAACTGCATGGAGAT
GAGTCGTGGCAAGAATACCAAGAGTTCCTCGGTTTGCCAGTTATTAAAAGACTCGTATTTCCAAAAGACT
GCAACATACTACTCAGTGCAGCTTCACAGAAACCTCATTCGTTTATTCCCTTGTTTGATTCAGAAGCAGG
TGGGACAGGTGAACTTTTGGATTGGAACTCGATTTCTGACTGGGTTGGAAGGCAAGAGAGCCCCGAAAGC
TTACATTTTATGTTAGCTGGTGGACTGACGCCAGAAAATGTTGGTGATGCGCTTAGATTAAATGGCGTTA
TTGGTGTTGATGTAAGCGGAGGTGTGGAGACAAATGGTGTAAAAGACTCTAACAAAATAGCAAATTTCGT
CAAAAATGCTAAGAAATAGGTTATTACTGAGTAGTATTTATTTAAGTATTGTTTGTGCACTTGCCGATCT
ATGCGGTGTGAAATACCGCACAGATGCGTAAGGAGAAAATACCGCATCAGGAAATTGTAAGCGTTAATAT
TTTGTTAAAATTCGCGTTAAATTTTTGTTAAATCAGCTCATTTTTTAACCAATAGGCCGAAATCGGCAAA
ATCCCTTATAAATCAAAAGAATAGACCGAGATAGGGT
[37 nt withheld, positions 7178-7214]
AAAGAACGTGGACTCCAACGTCAAAGG
[49 nt withheld, positions 7242-7290]
T
[91 nt withheld, positions 7292-7382]
G
[124 nt withheld, positions 7384-7507]
CCATTCGCCATTCAGGCTGCGCAACTGTTGGGAAGGGCGAT
