>Addgene plasmid #168330 | pTL96 | depositor partial sequence | sequence record 326430 | insert
GAATTCAAACAGAAAATTGTGATTAAAGTGAGCATGAGCAGCGAAAAAAGCCGCAGCAAAGCCATGGAAC
TGGTGGCCCGTGCCGATGGTGTGAGCAGCATGGGTGTGACCGGTAATGGCAAAGATCAGCTGGAAGTGGT
GGGTGATGGTGTGGATACCGTGTGCCTGGTGAAATGCCTGCGCAAAAAACTGGGCCATGCCGATATCCTG
AAGGTGGAAGAAGTTAAGGACAAAAAACCGGAAGAGAAAAAATAAGGATCC
